Addgene plasmid #166982: pTJV1Sc2-tetA
Purpose: Generates ssDNA in vivo targeting tetA for recombineering w/ CspRecT recombinase; temp. sensitive pSC101 ori and sgRNA for Cas9 counterselection; aada for spectinomycin resistance
Depositing lab: Christopher Reisch. Depositing organization: University of Florida. Publication: Efficient and iterative retron-mediated in vivo recombineering in Escherichia coli. Ellington AJ, Reisch CR. Synth Biol (Oxf). 2022 May 3;7(1):ysac007. doi: 10.1093/synbio/ysac007. eCollection 2022. PubMed 35673614.
Backbone
  Vector backbone: pTJV1Sc-rpoB
  Vector type: Bacterial Expression, CRISPR, Synthetic Biology
Growth in bacteria
  Bacterial resistance: Spectinomycin, 50 μg/mL
  Growth temperature: 30°C
  Growth strain: DH5alpha
  Copy number: Low Copy
Gene/Insert
  Gene/Insert name: CspRecT
  Species: Collinsella stercoris
  Insert size (bp): 810
  GenBank ID: WP_006720782
  Promoter: pVanCC
  Cloning method: Gibson Cloning
  Sequencing primers: 5′ attggatccaattgacagc
Terms and licenses: Academic/Nonprofit Terms; Industry Terms: Not Available to Industry
How to cite: pTJV1Sc2-tetA was a gift from Christopher Reisch (Addgene plasmid # 166982 ; http://n2t.net/addgene:166982 ; RRID:Addgene_166982)
