[The description below was written by a language model from this plasmid's Addgene catalogue record and pLannotate feature annotations shown in this document.]
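Description:
pTJV1Sc2-tetA is a low-copy bacterial plasmid for retron-mediated in vivo recombineering in Escherichia coli, built on the pTJV1Sc-rpoB backbone. It replicates from a pSC101 origin with its Rep101 protein. The catalogue describes this replicon as temperature-sensitive, and one of the two sequence records is annotated with the A56V Ts allele, so the plasmid is maintained at a permissive temperature and can presumably be cured at a higher one. Selection is by spectinomycin through an aadA (SmR) aminoglycoside adenylyltransferase gene annotated downstream of a bla-type promoter.

The payload combines three functions. First, a retron cassette contains the E. coli Ec86 reverse transcriptase (RT86) downstream of a short tetA (TcR) fragment. This arrangement fits a retron non-coding RNA whose reverse-transcribed region has been replaced with a tetA-targeting donor, so that single-stranded editing DNA is made inside the cell. A J23119-like promoter fragment lies upstream of this unit. Second, the listed insert is CspRecT, an 810 bp single-strand annealing recombinase gene from Collinsella stercoris under the pVanCC promoter. The automated annotation does not label this gene or its promoter. It probably sits in the unannotated stretch between the second J23119-like fragment and an rrnB T1 terminator, though the tables do not confirm this. Third, an S. pyogenes sgRNA scaffold sits next to a tet operator-containing promoter, suggesting TetR-regulated guide expression for Cas9 counterselection against unedited cells. Cas9 itself is not annotated on this plasmid.

The two sequence records differ slightly in length (6,011 vs 5,920 nt) and are in opposite orientations, but they show the same feature order. Small hits such as the capTEV and H1 promoter fragments are likely annotation artefacts.
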