Features (pLannotate 1.2.2; 18 found; start..end, strand, type, name):
     45..267     -  rep_origin     pSC101 ori: low-copy replication origin that requires the Rep101 protein
    802..823     -  terminator     bacterial terminator (fragment): putative bacterial transcription terminator
    833..851     +  protein_bind   tet operator: tetO; bacterial operator O2 for the tetR and tetA genes tetracycline repressor TetR
    857..876     +  promoter       H1-2O2 promoter (fragment): doxycycline-inducible variant of the human H1 RNA promoter (Henriksen et al., 2007)
    907..982     +  misc_RNA       gRNA scaffold: guide RNA scaffold for the Streptococcus pyogenes CRISPR/Cas9 system
   1048..1065    +  CDS            capTEV™ (fragment): composite tag for in vivo biotinylation, TEV protease cleavage, and 6xHis tagging
   1172..1287    +  ncRNA          5S rRNA: Accession: RF00001 - 5S ribosomal RNA
   1291..1337    +  terminator     rrnB T1 terminator: transcription terminator T1 from the E. coli rrnB gene
   1473..2264    -  CDS            SmR: aminoglycoside adenylyltransferase (Murphy, 1985); aadA; confers resistance to spectinomycin and streptomycin
   2286..2390    -  promoter       AmpR promoter: bla
   2546..2589    -  terminator     bacterial terminator: putative bacterial transcription terminator
   2592..2613    +  misc_feature   BioBrick prefix: BioBrick prefix for parts that do not start with "ATG"
   2614..2639    +  promoter       J23119(SpeI) promoter (fragment): bacterial promoter (Registry of Standard Biological Parts BBa J23119) modified to end with an SpeI site
   2748..2828    +  CDS            TcR (fragment): tetracycline efflux protein; tetA; confers resistance to tetracycline
   2869..3828    +  CDS            RT86_ECOLX: Protein predicted: Swiss-Prot protein existence level 4. Participates in the synthesis of a msDNA (a branched RNA linked by a 2',5'-phosphodiester linkage to a single-stranded DNA) of unknown function. The retron transcript serves as primer and template to the reaction, and codes for the RT. From Escherichia coli.
   3854..3878    +  promoter       J23119(SpeI) promoter (fragment): bacterial promoter (Registry of Standard Biological Parts BBa J23119) modified to end with an SpeI site
   4739..4825    +  terminator     rrnB T1 terminator: Escherichia coli rrnB; transcription terminator T1 from the E. coli rrnB gene
   4967..5917    -  CDS            Rep101: RepA protein needed for replication with the pSC101 origin; rep101
>Addgene plasmid #166982 | pTJV1Sc2-tetA | addgene full sequence | sequence record 325037
TCTCAATTGGTCTAGGTGATTTTAATCACTATACCAATTGAGATGGGCTAGTCAATGATAATTACTAGTC
CTTTTCCTTTGAGTTGTGGGTATCTGTAAATTCTGCTAGACCTTTGCTGGAAAACTTGTAAATTCTGCTA
GACCCTCTGTAAATTCCGCTAGACCTTTGTGTGTTTTTTTTGTTTATATTCAAGTGGTTATAATTTATAG
AATAAAGAAAGAATAAAAAAAGATAAAAAGAATAGATCCCAGCCCTGTGTATAACTCACTACTTTAGTCA
GTTCCGCAGTATTACAAAAGGATGTCGCAAACGCTGTTTGCTCCTCTACAAAACAGACCTTAAAACCCTA
AAGGCTTAAGTAGCACCCTCGCAAGCTCGGTTGCGGCCGCAATCGGGCAAATCGCTGAATATTCCTTTTG
TCTCCGACCATCAGGCACCTGAGTCGCTGTCTTTTTCGTGACATTCAGTTCGCTGCGCTCACGGCTCTGG
CAGTGAATGGGGGTAAATGGCACTACAGGCGCCTTTTATGGATTCATGCAAGGAAACTACCCATAATACA
AGAAAAGCCCGTCACGGGCTTCTCAGGGCGTTTTATGGCGGGTCTGCTATGTGGTGCTATCTGACTTTTT
GCTGTTCAGCAGTTCCTGCCCTCTGATTTTCCAGTCTGACCACTTCGGATTATCCCGTGACAGGTCATTC
AGACTGGCTAATGCACCCAGTAAGGCAGCGGTATCATCAACGGGGTCTGACGCTCAGTGGAACGAAAACT
CACGTTAAGGGATTTTGGTCATGAGATTATCAGCTTTCGCTAAGGATGATTTCTGGAATTCTTCCCTATC
AGTGATAGAGATTGACATCCCTATCAGTGATAGAGATACTGAGCACCGCCAGCAGAATGCCTTAGTGTTT
TAGAGCTAGAAATAGCAAGTTAAAATAAGGCTAGTCCGTTATCAACTTGAAAAAGTGGCACCGAGTCGGT
GCTTTTTTTGAAGCTTGGGCCCGAACAAAAACTCATCTCAGAAGAGGATCTGAATAGCGCCGTCGACCAT
CATCATCATCATCATTGAGTTTAAACGGTCTCCAGCTTGGCTGTTTTGGCGGATGAGAGAAGATTTTCAG
CCTGATACAGATTAAATCAGAACGCAGAAGCGGTCTGATAAAACAGAATTTGCCTGGCGGCAGTAGCGCG
GTGGTCCCACCTGACCCCATGCCGAACTCAGAAGTGAAACGCCGTAGCGCCGATGGTAGTGTGGGGTCTC
CCCATGCGAGAGTAGGGAACTGCCAGGCATCAAATAAAACGAAAGGCTCAGTCGAAAGACTGGGCCTTTC
GTTTTATCTGTTGTTTGTCGGTGAACTGGATCCTTACTCGAGTCTAGACTGCAGGCGGATCTTCACCTAG
ATCCTTTTAAATTAAAAATGAAGTTTTAAATCAATCTAAAGTATATATGAGTAAACTTGGTCTGACAGGA
CATTATTTGCCGACTACCTTGGTGATCTCGCCTTTCACGTAGTGGACAAATTCTTCCAACTGATCTGCGC
GCGAGGCCAAGCGATCTTCTTCTTGTCCAAGATAAGCCTGTCTAGCTTCAAGTATGACGGGCTGATACTG
GGCCGGCAGGCGCTCCATTGCCCAGTCGGCAGCGACATCCTTCGGCGCGATTTTGCCGGTTACTGCGCTG
TACCAAATGCGGGACAACGTAAGCACTACATTTCGCTCATCGCCAGCCCAGTCGGGCGGCGAGTTCCATA
GCGTTAAGGTTTCATTTAGCGCCTCAAATAGATCCTGTTCAGGAACCGGATCAAAGAGTTCCTCCGCCGC
TGGACCTACCAAGGCAACGCTATGTTCTCTTGCTTTTGTCAGCAAGATAGCCAGATCAATGTCGATCGTG
GCTGGCTCGAAGATACCTGCAAGAATGTCATTGCGCTGCCATTCTCCAAATTGCAGTTCGCGCTTAGCTG
GATAACGCCACGGAATGATGTCGTCGTGCACAACAATGGTGACTTCTACAGCGCGGAGAATCTCGCTCTC
TCCAGGGGAAGCCGAAGTTTCCAAAAGGTCGTTGATCAAAGCTCGCCGCGTTGTTTCATCAAGCCTTACG
GTCACCGTAACCAGCAAATCAATATCACTGTGTGGCTTCAGGCCGCCATCCACTGCGGAGCCGTACAAAT
GTACGGCCAGCAACGTCGGTTCGAGATGGCGCTCGATGACGCCAACTACCTCTGATAGTTGAGTCGATAC
TTCGGCGATCACCGCTTCCCTCATGCTAGCTCACTCGGTCGCTACACTCTTCCTTTTTCAATATTATTGA
AGCATTTATCAGGGTTATTGTCTCATGAGCGGATACATATTTGAATGTATTTAGAAAAATAAACAAATAG
GGGTTCCGCGCACATTTCCCCGAAAAGTGCCACCTGCTTACGTGCCGATCAACGTCTCATTTTCGCCAGA
TATCGACGTCTAAGAAACCATTATTATCATGACATTAACCTATAAAAATAGGCGTATCACGAGGCCCTTT
CGTCATAGGCGTATCACGAGGCAGAATTTCAGATAAAAAAAATCCTTAGCTTTCGCTAAGGATGATTTCT
GGAATTCGCGGCCGCTTCTAGAGTTGACAGCTAGCTCAGTCCTAGGTATGGTGCTTAATTAAATGCGCAC
CCTTAGCGAGAGGTTTATCATTAAGGTCAACCTCTGGATGTTGTTTCGGCATCCTGCATTGAATCTGAGT
TACTGTCTGTTTTCCTGCCTGCGCGATCTGGTTCACTCGAACGACGTCACCGCCCACTATGGCATTCTGC
TGGCGCTGTATGCGTTGGTGCAATTTGCAGGAAACCCGTTTTTTCTGACGTAAGGGTGCGCAACTTTCAT
GAAATCCGCTGAATATTTGAACACTTTTAGATTGAGAAATCTCGGCCTACCTGTCATGAACAATTTGCAT
GACATGTCTAAGGCGACTCGCATATCTGTTGAAACACTTCGGTTGTTAATCTATACAGCTGATTTTCGCT
ATAGGATCTACACTGTAGAAAAGAAAGGCCCAGAGAAGAGAATGAGAACCATTTACCAACCTTCTCGAGA
ACTTAAAGCCTTACAAGGATGGGTTCTACGTAACATTTTAGATAAACTGTCGTCATCTCCTTTTTCTATT
GGATTTGAAAAGCACCAATCTATTTTGAATAATGCTACCCCGCATATTGGGGCAAACTTTATACTGAATA
TTGATTTGGAGGATTTTTTCCCAAGTTTAACTGCTAACAAAGTTTTTGGAGTGTTCCATTCTCTTGGTTA
TAATCGACTAATATCTTCAGTTTTGACAAAAATATGTTGTTATAAAAATCTGCTACCACAAGGTGCTCCA
TCATCACCTAAATTAGCTAATCTAATATGTTCTAAACTTGATTATCGTATTCAGGGTTATGCAGGTAGTC
GGGGCTTGATATATACGAGATATGCCGATGACCTCACCTTATCTGCACAGTCTATGAAAAAGGTTGTTAA
AGCACGTGATTTTTTATTTTCTATAATCCCAAGTGAAGGATTGGTTATTAACTCAAAAAAAACTTGTATT
AGTGGGCCTCGTAGTCAGAGGAAAGTTACAGGTTTAGTTATTTCACAAGAGAAAGTTGGGATAGGTAGAG
AAAAATATAAAGAAATTAGAGCAAAGATACATCATATATTTTGCGGTAAGTCTTCTGAGATAGAACACGT
TAGGGGATGGTTGTCATTTATTTTAAGTGTGGATTCAAAAAGCCATAGGAGATTAATAACTTATATTAGC
AAATTAGAAAAAAAATATGGAAAGAACCCTTTAAATAAAGCGAAGACCTAAGGATCCGGTTGATTGGATC
CAATTGACAGCTAGCTCAGTCCTAGGTACCATTGGATCCAATTATAAGGAGGTAACGAATGAACCAAATC
GTGAAGTTCACTGACGACTCTGGCCTGGCGGTTCAAGTTACTCCAGACGATGTTCGCCGTTATATCTGTG
AGAACGCTACTGAAAAAGAGGTGGGCCTCTTTCTGCAACTCTGTCAGACTCAACGTCTGAATCCGTTTGT
GAAAGACGCTTACCTGGTGAAATACGGCGGTGCTCCAGCTTCTATGATTACTTCCTATCAAGTTTTTAAC
CGTCGCGCGTGTCGTGATGCTAACTATGATGGTATCAAATCTGGTGTGGTTGTTCTGCGTGACGGTGATG
TTGTGCATAAACGTGGTGCTGCGTGCTACAAAAAGGCGGGTGAGGAGCTCATCGGTGGTTGGGCGGAAGT
TCGCTTTAAGGATGGCCGCGAGACTGCGTATGCTGAGGTGGCGCTCGACGACTATTCCACCGGCAAATCT
AATTGGGCGAAAATGCCGGGTGTTATGATCGAAAAATGCGCGAAGGCTGCTGCTTGGCGCCTCGCGTTCC
CGGACACTTTTCAGGGCATGTACGCTGCGGAGGAAATGGATCAAGCGCAACAGCCAGAACAGGTGCGCGC
TCAGGCGGAGCAACCAGTGGATCTCCAGCCAATCCGCGAACTCTTCAAGCCATATTGCGAACACTTCGGC
ATCACTCCGGCTGAGGGTATGACTGCTGTTTGTGGTGCGGTGGGCGCTGAAGGCATGCACTCTATGACCG
AGCAGCAAGCTCGCCGTGCTCGCGCTTGGATGGAGGAAGAAATGGCTGCGCCAGCTGTGGAAGCGGAGTA
TGAGGTTGTTGACGAGGGCGAGGTGTTTTAAACGCGTGCTAGAGGCATCAAATAAAACGAAAGGCTCAGT
CGAAAGACTGGGCCTTTCGTTTTATCTGTTGTTTGTCGGTGAACGCTCTCCTGAGTAGGACAAATCCGCC
GCCCTAGACCTAGGCGTTCGGCTGCGGCGAGCGGTATCAGCTCGAGTCTAGACTGCAGGCGTAACGGTGA
ACAGTTGTTCTACTTTTGTTTGTTAGTCTTGATGCTTCACTGATAGATACAAGAGCCATAAGAACCTCAG
ATCCTTCCGTATTTAGCCAGTATGTTCTCTAGTGTGGTTCGTTGTTTTTGCGTGAGCCATGAGAACGAAC
CATTGAGATCATACTTACTTTGCATGTCACTCAAAAATTTTGCCTCAAAACTGGTGAGCTGAATTTTTGC
AGTTAAAGCATCGTGTAGTGTTTTTCTTAGTCCGTTACGTAGGTAGGAATCTGATGTAATGGTTGTTGGT
ATTTTGTCACCATTCATTTTTATCTGGTTGTTCTCAAGTTCGGTTACGAGATCCATTTGTCTATCTAGTT
CAACTTGGAAAATCAACGTATCAGTCGGGCGGCCTCGCTTATCAACCACCAATTTCATATTGCTGTAAGT
GTTTAAATCTTTACTTATTGGTTTCAAAACCCATTGGTTAAGCCTTTTAAACTCATGGTAGTTATTTTCA
AGCATTAACATGAACTTAAATTCATCAAGGCTAATCTCTATATTTGCCTTGTGAGTTTTCTTTTGTGTTA
GTTCTTTTAATAACCACTCATAAATCCTCATAGAGTATTTGTTTTCAAAAGACTTAACATGTTCCAGATT
ATATTTTATGAATTTTTTTAACTGGAAAAGATAAGGCAATATCTCTTCACTAAAAACTAATTCTAATTTT
TCGCTTGAGAACTTGGCATAGTTTGTCCACTGGAAAATCTCAAAGCCTTTAACCAAAGGATTCCTGATTT
CCACAGTTCTCGTCATCAGCTCTCTGGTTGCTTTAGCTAATACACCATAAGCATTTTCCCTACTGATGTT
CATCATCTGAGCGTATTGGTTATAAGTGAACGATACCGTCCGTTCTTTCCTTGTAGGGTTTTCAATCGTG
GGGTTGAGTAGTGCCACACAGCATAAAATTAGCTTGGTTTCATGCTCCGTTAAGTCATAGCGACTAATCG
CTAGTTCATTTGCTTTGAAAACAACTAATTCAGACATACA
