Features (pLannotate 1.2.2; 19 found; start..end, strand, type, name):
     81..100     -  promoter       H1-2O2 promoter (fragment): doxycycline-inducible variant of the human H1 RNA promoter (Henriksen et al., 2007)
    106..124     -  protein_bind   tet operator: tetO; bacterial operator O2 for the tetR and tetA genes tetracycline repressor TetR
    134..155     +  terminator     bacterial terminator (fragment): putative bacterial transcription terminator
    690..912     +  rep_origin     pSC101 ori: low-copy replication origin that requires the Rep101 protein
    960..1910    +  CDS            Rep101(Ts): temperature-sensitive version of the RepA protein needed for replication with the pSC101 origin (Armstrong et al., 1984); rep101 encoding an A56V mutation
   2053..2139    -  terminator     rrnB T1 terminator: Escherichia coli rrnB; transcription terminator T1 from the E. coli rrnB gene
   2999..3024    -  promoter       J23119(SpeI) promoter (fragment): bacterial promoter (Registry of Standard Biological Parts BBa J23119) modified to end with an SpeI site
   3050..4009    -  CDS            RT86_ECOLX: Protein predicted: Swiss-Prot protein existence level 4. Participates in the synthesis of a msDNA (a branched RNA linked by a 2',5'-phosphodiester linkage to a single-stranded DNA) of unknown function. The retron transcript serves as primer and template to the reaction, and codes for the RT. From Escherichia coli.
   4050..4130    -  CDS            TcR (fragment): tetracycline efflux protein; tetA; confers resistance to tetracycline
   4239..4264    -  promoter       J23119(SpeI) promoter (fragment): bacterial promoter (Registry of Standard Biological Parts BBa J23119) modified to end with an SpeI site
   4265..4286    -  misc_feature   BioBrick prefix: BioBrick prefix for parts that do not start with "ATG"
   4289..4332    +  terminator     bacterial terminator: putative bacterial transcription terminator
   4519..4585    +  promoter       AmpR promoter (fragment): bla
   4609..4700    +  promoter       AmpR promoter: bla
   4701..5492    +  CDS            SmR: aminoglycoside adenylyltransferase (Murphy, 1985); aadA; confers resistance to spectinomycin and streptomycin
   5631..5677    -  terminator     rrnB T1 terminator: transcription terminator T1 from the E. coli rrnB gene
   5679..5794    -  ncRNA          5S rRNA: Accession: RF00001 - 5S ribosomal RNA
   5903..5920    -  CDS            capTEV™ (fragment): composite tag for in vivo biotinylation, TEV protease cleavage, and 6xHis tagging
   5986..50      -  misc_RNA       gRNA scaffold (across the origin): guide RNA scaffold for the Streptococcus pyogenes CRISPR/Cas9 system
>Addgene plasmid #166982 | pTJV1Sc2-tetA | addgene full sequence | sequence record 331335 | Addgene NGS Result
GTTGATAACGGACTAGCCTTATTTTAACTTGCTATTTCTAGCTCTAAAACACTAAGGCATTCTGCTGGCG
GTGCTCAGTATCTCTATCACTGATAGGGATGTCAATCTCTATCACTGATAGGGAAGAATTCCAGAAATCA
TCCTTAGCGAAAGCTGATAATCTCATGACCAAAATCCCTTAACGTGAGTTTTCGTTCCACTGAGCGTCAG
ACCCCGTTGATGATACCGCTGCCTTACTGGGTGCATTAGCCAGTCTGAATGACCTGTCACGGGATAATCC
GAAGTGGTCAGACTGGAAAATCAGAGGGCAGGAACTGCTGAACAGCAAAAAGTCAGATAGCACCACATAG
CAGACCCGCCATAAAACGCCCTGAGAAGCCCGTGACGGGCTTTTCTTGTATTATGGGTAGTTTCCTTGCA
TGAATCCATAAAAGGCGCCTGTAGTGCCATTTACCCCCATTCACTGCCAGAGCCGTGAGCGCAGCGAACT
GAATGTCACGAAAAAGACAGCGACTCAGGTGCCTGATGGTCGGAGACAAAAGGAATATTCAGCGATTTGC
CCGATTGCGGCCGCAACCGAGCTTGCGAGGGTGCTACTTAAGCCTTTAGGGTTTTAAGGTCTGTTTTGTA
GAGGAGCAAACAGCGTTTGCGACATCCTTTTGTAATACTGCGGAACTGACTAAAGTAGTGAGTTATACAC
AGGGCTGGGATCTATTCTTTTTATCTTTTTTTATTCTTTCTTTATTCTATAAATTATAACCACTTGAATA
TAAACAAAAAAAACACACAAAGGTCTAGCGGAATTTACAGAGGGTCTAGCAGAATTTACAAGTTTTCCAG
CAAAGGTCTAGCAGAATTTACAGATACCCACAACTCAAAGGAAAAGGACTAGTAATTATCATTGACTAGC
CCATCTCAATTGGTATAGTGATTAAAATCACCTAGACCAATTGAGATGTATGTCTGAATTAGTTGTTTTC
AAAGCAAATGAACTAGCGATTAGTCGCTATGACTTAACGGAGCATGAAACCAAGCTAATTTTATGCTGTG
TGGCACTACTCAACCCCACGATTGAAAACCCTACAAGGAAAGAACGGACGGTATCGTTCACTTATAACCA
ATACGTTCAGATGATGAACATCAGTAGGGAAAATGCTTATGGTGTATTAGCTAAAGCAACCAGAGAGCTG
ATGACGAGAACTGTGGAAATCAGGAATCCTTTGGTTAAAGGCTTTGAGATTTTCCAGTGGACAAACTATG
CCAAGTTCTCAAGCGAAAAATTAGAATTAGTTTTTAGTGAAGAGATATTGCCTTATCTTTTCCAGTTAAA
AAAATTCATAAAATATAATCTGGAACATGTTAAGTCTTTTGAAAACAAATACTCTATGAGGATTTATGAG
TGGTTATTAAAAGAACTAACACAAAAGAAAACTCACAAGGCAAATATAGAGATTAGCCTTGATGAATTTA
AGTTCATGTTAATGCTTGAAAATAACTACCATGAGTTTAAAAGGCTTAACCAATGGGTTTTGAAACCAAT
AAGTAAAGATTTAAACACTTACAGCAATATGAAATTGGTGGTTGATAAGCGAGGCCGCCCGACTGATACG
TTGATTTTCCAAGTTGAACTAGATAGACAAATGGATCTCGTAACCGAACTTGAGAACAACCAGATAAAAA
TGAATGGTGACAAAATACCAACAACCATTACATCAGATTCCTACCTACATAACGGACTAAGAAAAACACT
ACACGATGCTTTAACTGCAAAAATTCAGCTCACCAGTTTTGAGGCAAAATTTTTGAGTGACATGCAAAGT
AAGTATGATCTCAATGGTTCGTTCTCATGGCTCACGCAAAAACAACGAACCACACTAGAGAACATACTGG
CTAAATACGGAAGGATCTGAGGTTCTTATGGCTCTTGTATCTATCAGTGAAGCATCAAGACTAACAAACA
AAAGTAGAACAACTGTTCACCGTTACGCCTGCAGTCTAGACTCGAGCTGATACCGCTCGCCGCAGCCGAA
CGCCCTAGGTCTAGGGCGGCGGATTTGTCCTACTCAGGAGAGCGTTCACCGACAAACAACAGATAAAACG
AAAGGCCCAGTCTTTCGACTGAGCCTTTCGTTTTATTTGATGCCTCTAGCACGCGTTTAAAACACCTCGC
CCTCGTCAACAACCTCATACTCCGCTTCCACAGCTGGCGCAGCCATTTCTTCCTCCATCCAAGCGCGAGC
ACGGCGAGCTTGCTGCTCGGTCATAGAGTGCATGCCTTCAGCGCCCACCGCACCACAAACAGCAGTCATA
CCCTCAGCCGGAGTGATGCCGAAGTGTTCGCAATATGGCTTGAAGAGTTCGCGGATTGGCTGGAGATCCA
CTGGTTGCTCCGCCTGAGCGCGCACCTGTTCTGGCTGTTGCGCTTGATCCATTTCCTCCGCAGCGTACAT
GCCCTGAAAAGTGTCCGGGAACGCGAGGCGCCAAGCAGCAGCCTTCGCGCATTTTTCGATCATAACACCC
GGCATTTTCGCCCAATTAGATTTGCCGGTGGAATAGTCGTCGAGCGCCACCTCAGCATACGCAGTCTCGC
GGCCATCCTTAAAGCGAACTTCCGCCCAACCACCGATGAGCTCCTCACCCGCCTTTTTGTAGCACGCAGC
ACCACGTTTATGCACAACATCACCGTCACGCAGAACAACCACACCAGATTTGATACCATCATAGTTAGCA
TCACGACACGCGCGACGGTTAAAAACTTGATAGGAAGTAATCATAGAAGCTGGAGCACCGCCGTATTTCA
CCAGGTAAGCGTCTTTCACAAACGGATTCAGACGTTGAGTCTGACAGAGTTGCAGAAAGAGGCCCACCTC
TTTTTCAGTAGCGTTCTCACAGATATAACGGCGAACATCGTCTGGAGTAACTTGAACCGCCAGGCCAGAG
TCGTCAGTGAACTTCACGATTTGGTTCATTCGTTACCTCCTTATAATTGGATCCAATGATACCTAGGACT
GAGCTAGCTGTCAATTGGATCCAATCAACCGGATCCTTAGGTCTTCGCTTTATTTAAAGGGTTCTTTCCA
TATTTTTTTTCTAATTTGCTAATATAAGTTATTAATCTCCTATGGCTTTTTGAATCCACACTTAAAATAA
ATGACAACCATCCCCTAACGTGTTCTATCTCAGAAGACTTACCGCAAAATATATGATGTATCTTTGCTCT
AATTTCTTTATATTTTTCTCTACCTATCCCAACTTTCTCTTGTGAAATAACTAAACCTGTAACTTTCCTC
TGACTACGAGGCCCACTAATACAAGTTTTTTTTGAGTTAATAACCAATCCTTCACTTGGGATTATAGAAA
ATAAAAAATCACGTGCTTTAACAACCTTTTTCATAGACTGTGCAGATAAGGTGAGGTCATCGGCATATCT
CGTATATATCAAGCCCCGACTACCTGCATAACCCTGAATACGATAATCAAGTTTAGAACATATTAGATTA
GCTAATTTAGGTGATGATGGAGCACCTTGTGGTAGCAGATTTTTATAACAACATATTTTTGTCAAAACTG
AAGATATTAGTCGATTATAACCAAGAGAATGGAACACTCCAAAAACTTTGTTAGCAGTTAAACTTGGGAA
AAAATCCTCCAAATCAATATTCAGTATAAAGTTTGCCCCAATATGCGGGGTAGCATTATTCAAAATAGAT
TGGTGCTTTTCAAATCCAATAGAAAAAGGAGATGACGACAGTTTATCTAAAATGTTACGTAGAACCCATC
CTTGTAAGGCTTTAAGTTCTCGAGAAGGTTGGTAAATGGTTCTCATTCTCTTCTCTGGGCCTTTCTTTTC
TACAGTGTAGATCCTATAGCGAAAATCAGCTGTATAGATTAACAACCGAAGTGTTTCAACAGATATGCGA
GTCGCCTTAGACATGTCATGCAAATTGTTCATGACAGGTAGGCCGAGATTTCTCAATCTAAAAGTGTTCA
AATATTCAGCGGATTTCATGAAAGTTGCGCACCCTTACGTCAGAAAAAACGGGTTTCCTGCAAATTGCAC
CAACGCATACAGCGCCAGCAGAATGCCATAGTGGGCGGTGACGTCGTTCGAGTGAACCAGATCGCGCAGG
CAGGAAAACAGACAGTAACTCAGATTCAATGCAGGATGCCGAAACAACATCCAGAGGTTGACCTTAATGA
TAAACCTCTCGCTAAGGGTGCGCATTTAATTAAGCACCATACCTAGGACTGAGCTAGCTGTCAACTCTAG
AAGCGGCCGCGAATTCCAGAAATCATCCTTAGCGAAAGCTAAGGATTTTTTTTATCTGAAATTCTGCCTC
GTGATACGCCTATGACGAAAGGGCCTCGTGATACGCCTATGACGAAAGGGCCTCGTGATACGCCTATTTT
TATAGGTTAATGTCATGATAATAATGGTTTCTTAGACGTCGATATCTGGCGAAAATGAGACGTTGATCGG
CACGTAAGCAGGTGGCACTTTTCGGGGAAATGTGCGCTGAACCCCTATTTGTTTATTTTTCTAAATACAT
TCAAATATGTATCCGCTCATGAGACAATAACCCTGGTAGCGACCGAGTGAGCTAGCTATTTGTTTATTTT
TCTAAATACATTCAAATATGTATCCGCTCATGAGACAATAACCCTGATAAATGCTTCAATAATATTGAAA
AAGGAAGAGTATGAGGGAAGCGGTGATCGCCGAAGTATCGACTCAACTATCAGAGGTAGTTGGCGTCATC
GAGCGCCATCTCGAACCGACGTTGCTGGCCGTACATTTGTACGGCTCCGCAGTGGATGGCGGCCTGAAGC
CACACAGTGATATTGATTTGCTGGTTACGGTGACCGTAAGGCTTGATGAAACAACGCGGCGAGCTTTGAT
CAACGACCTTTTGGAAACTTCGGCTTCCCCTGGAGAGAGCGAGATTCTCCGCGCTGTAGAAGTCACCATT
GTTGTGCACGACGACATCATTCCGTGGCGTTATCCAGCTAAGCGCGAACTGCAATTTGGAGAATGGCAGC
GCAATGACATTCTTGCAGGTATCTTCGAGCCAGCCACGATCGACATTGATCTGGCTATCTTGCTGACAAA
AGCAAGAGAACATAGCGTTGCCTTGGTAGGTCCAGCGGCGGAGGAACTCTTTGATCCGGTTCCTGAACAG
GATCTATTTGAGGCGCTAAATGAAACCTTAACGCTATGGAACTCGCCGCCCGACTGGGCTGGCGATGAGC
GAAATGTAGTGCTTACGTTGTCCCGCATTTGGTACAGCGCAGTAACCGGCAAAATCGCGCCGAAGGATGT
CGCTGCCGACTGGGCAATGGAGCGCCTGCCGGCCCAGTATCAGCCCGTCATACTTGAAGCTAGACAGGCT
TATCTTGGACAAGAAGAAGATCGCTTGGCCTCGCGCGCAGATCAGTTGGAAGAATTTGTCCACTACGTGA
AAGGCGAGATCACCAAGGTAGTCGGCAAATAATGTCCTGTCAGCAGACCAAGTTTACTCATATATACTTT
AGATTGATTTAAAACTTCATTTTTAATTTAAAAGGATCTAGGTGAAGATCCGCCTGCAGTCTAGACTCGA
GTAAGGATCCAGTTCACCGACAAACAACAGATAAAACGAAAGGCCCAGTCTTTCGACTGAGCCTTTCGTT
TTATTTGATGCCTGGCAGTTCCCTACTCTCGCATGGGGAGACCCCACACTACCATCGGCGCTACGGCGTT
TCACTTCTGAGTTCGGCATGGGGTCAGGTGGGACCACCGCGCTACTGCCGCCAGGCAAATTCTGTTTTAT
CAGACCGCTTCTGCGTTCTGATTTAATCTGTATCAGGCTGAAAATCTTCTCTCATCCGCCAAAACAGCCA
AGCTGGAGACCGTTTAAACTCAATGATGATGATGATGATGGTCGACGGCGCTATTCAGATCCTCTTCTGA
GATGAGTTTTTGTTCGGGCCCAAGCTTCAAAAAAAGCACCGACTCGGTGCCACTTTTTCAA
